>Addgene plasmid #128580 | pBABE-hygro-2xMyc-Rac1-WT | addgene full sequence | sequence record 253052 | Addgene NGS Result
CTGAATATGGGCCAAACAGGATATCTGTGGTAAGCAGTTCCTGCCCCGGCTCAGGGCCAAGAACAGATGG
AACAGCTGAATATGGGCCAAACAGGATATCTGTGGTAAGCAGTTCCTGCCCCGGCTCAGGGCCAAGAACA
GATGGTCCCCAGATGCGGTCCAGCCCTCAGCAGTTTCTAGAGAACCATCAGATGTTTCCAGGGTGCCCCA
AGGACCTGAAATGACCCTGTGCCTTATTTGAACTAACCAATCAGTTCGCTTCTCGCTTCTGTTCGCGCGC
TTCTGCTCCCCGAGCTCAATAAAAGAGCCCACAACCCCTCACTCGGGGCGCCAGTCCTCCGATTGACTGA
GTCGCCCGGGTACCCGTGTATCCAATAAACCCTCTTGCAGTTGCATCCGACTTGTGGTCTCGCTGTTCCT
TGGGAGGGTCTCCTCTGAGTGATTGACTACCCGTCAGCGGGGGTCTTTCATTTGGGGGCTCGTCCGGGAT
CGGGAGACCCCTGCCCAGGGACCACCGACCCACCACCGGGAGGCAAGCTGGCCAGCAACTTATCTGTGTC
TGTCCGATTGTCTAGTGTCTATGACTGATTTTATGCGCCTGCGTCGGTACTAGTTAGCTAACTAGCTCTG
TATCTGGCGGACCCGTGGTGGAACTGACGAGTTCTGAACACCCGGCCGCAACCCTGGGAGACGTCCCAGG
GACTTTGGGGGCCGTTTTTGTGGCCCGACCTGAGGAAGGGAGTCGATGTGGAATCCGACCCCGTCAGGAT
ATGTGGTTCTGGTAGGAGACGAGAACCTAAAACAGTTCCCGCCTCCGTCTGAATTTTTGCTTTCGGTTTG
GAACCGAAGCCGCGCGTCTTGTCTGCTGCAGCGCTGCAGCATCGTTCTGTGTTGTCTCTGTCTGACTGTG
TTTCTGTATTTGTCTGAAAATTAGGGCCAGACTGTTACCACTCCCTTAAGTTTGACCTTAGGTCACTGGA
AAGATGTCGAGCGGATCGCTCACAACCAGTCGGTAGATGTCAAGAAGAGACGTTGGGTTACCTTCTGCTC
TGCAGAATGGCCAACCTTTAACGTCGGATGGCCGCGAGACGGCACCTTTAACCGAGACCTCATCACCCAG
GTTAAGATCAAGGTCTTTTCACCTGGCCCGCATGGACACCCAGACCAGGTCCCCTACATCGTGACCTGGG
AAGCCTTGGCTTTTGACCCCCCTCCCTGGGTCAAGCCCTTTGTACACCCTAAGCCTCCGCCTCCTCTTCC
TCCATCCGCCCCGTCTCTCCCCCTTGAACCTCCTCGTTCGACCCCGCCTCGATCCTCCCTTTATCCAGCC
CTCACTCCTTCTCTAGGCGCCGGCCGGATCCACCATGGAGCAGAAGCTGATCTCAGAGGAGGATCTGGAG
CAGAAGCTGATCTCAGAGGAGGATCTGGATATCCAGCACAGTGGCGGCCGC
[528 nt withheld, positions 1452-1979]
TGTCCCCCTCCTGTCAAGAAGAGGAAGAGAAAATGCCTGCTGTTGTAAGAATTCGCCAGCACAGTGGTCG
ACCCTGTGGAATGTGTGTCAGTTAGGGTGTGGAAAGTCCCCAGGCTCCCCAGCAGGCAGAAGTATGCAAA
GCATGCATCTCAATTAGTCAGCAACCAGGTGTGGAAAGTCCCCAGGCTCCCCAGCAGGCAGAAGTATGCA
AAGCATGCATCTCAATTAGTCAGCAACCATAGTCCCGCCCCTAACTCCGCCCATCCCGCCCCTAACTCCG
CCCAGTTCCGCCCATTCTCCGCCCCATGGCTGACTAATTTTTTTTATTTATGCAGAGGCCGAGGCCGCCT
CGGCCTCTGAGCTATTCCAGAAGTAGTGAGGAGGCTTTTTTGGAGGCCTAGGCTTTTGCAAAAAGCTTGC
CAGCTGGGGCGCCCTCTGGTAAGGTTGGGAAGCCCTGCAGATCTGATCCCGGGGGGCAATGAGATATGAA
AAAGCCTGAACTCACCGCGACGTCTGTCGAGAAGTTTCTGATCGAAAAGTTCGACAGCGTCTCCGACCTG
ATGCAGCTCTCGGAGGGCGAAGAATCTCGTGCTTTCAGCTTCGATGTAGGAGGGCGTGGATATGTCCTGC
GGGTAAATAGCTGCGCCGATGGTTTCTACAAAGATCGTTATGTTTATCGGCACTTTGCATCGGCCGCGCT
CCCGATTCCGGAAGTGCTTGACATTGGGGAATTTAGCGAGAGCCTGACCTATTGCATCTCCCGCCGTGCA
CAGGGTGTCACGTTGCAAGACCTGCCTGAAACCGAACTGCCCGCTGTTCTGCAGCCGGTCGCGGAGGCCA
TGGATGCGATCGCTGCGGCCGATCTTAGCCAGACGAGCGGGTTCGGCCCATTCGGACCGCAAGGAATCGG
TCAATACACTACATGGCGTGATTTCATATGCGCGATTGCTGATCCCCATGTGTATCACTGGCAAACTGTG
ATGGACGACACCGTCAGTGCGTCCGTCGCGCAGGCTCTCGATGAGCTGATGCTTTGGGCCGAGGACTGCC
CCGAAGTCCGGCACCTCGTGCACGCGGATTTCGGCTCCAACAATGTCCTGACGGACAATGGCCGCATAAC
AGCGGTCATTGACTGGAGCGAGGCGATGTTCGGGGATTCCCAATACGAGGTCGCCAACATCTTCTTCTGG
AGGCCGTGGTTGGCTTGTATGGAGCAGCAGACGCGCTACTTCGAGCGGAGGCATCCGGAGCTTGCAGGAT
CGCCGCGGCTCCGGGCGTATATGCTCCGCATTGGTCTTGACCAACTCTATCAGAGCTTGGTTGACGGCAA
TTTCGATGATGCAGCTTGGGCGCAGGGTCGATGCGACGCAATCGTCCGATCCGGAGCCGGGACTGTCGGG
CGTACACAAATCGCCCGCAGAAGCGCGGCCGTCTGGACCGATGGCTGTGTAGAAGTACTCGCCGATAGTG
GAAACCGACGCCCCAGCACTCGTCCGAGGGCAAAGGAATAGAGTAGATGCCGACCGGGATCTATCGATGC
GGCGGGTGTGGTGGTTACGCGTAATCTGCTGCTTGCAAACAAAAAAACCACCGCTACCAGCGGTGGTTTG
TTTGCCGGATCAAGAGCTACCAACTCTTTTTCCGAAGGTAACTGGCTTCAGCAGAGCGCAGATACCAAAT
ACTGTTCTTCTAGTGTAGCCGTAGTTAGGCCACCACTTCAAGAACTCTGTAGCACCGCCTACATACCTCG
CTCTGCTAATCCTGTTACCAGTGGCTGCTGCCAGTGGCGATAAGTCGTGTCTTACCGGGTTGGACTCAAG
ACGATAGTTACCGGATAAGGCGCAGCGGTCGGGCTGAACGGGGGGTTCGTGCACACAGCCCAGCTTGGAG
CGAACGACCTACACCGAACTGAGATACCTACAGCGTGAGCTATGAGAAAGCGCCACGCTTCCCGAAGGGA
GAAAGGCGGACAGGTATCCGGTAAGCGGCAGGGTCGGAACAGGAGAGCGCACGAGGGAGCTTCCAGGGGG
AAACGCCTGGTATCTTTATAGTCCTGTCGGGTTTCGCCACCTCTGACTTGAGCGTCGATTTTTGTGATGC
TCGTCAGGGGGGCGGAGCCTATGGAAAAACGCCAGCAACGCATCGATAAAATAAAAGATTTTATTTAGTC
TCCAGAAAAAGGGGGGAATGAAAGACCCCACCTGTAGGTTTGGCAAGCTAGCTTAAGTAACGCCATTTTG
CAAGGCATGGAAAAATACATAACTGAGAATAGAGAAGTTCAGATCAAGGTCAGGAACAGATGGAACAGCT
GAATATGGGCCAAACAGGATATCTGTGGTAAGCAGTTCCTGCCCCGGCTCAGGGCCAAGAACAGATGGAA
CAGCTGAATATGGGCCAAACAGGATATCTGTGGTAAGCAGTTCCTGCCCCGGCTCAGGGCCAAGAACAGA
TGGTCCCCAGATGCGGTCCAGCCCTCAGCAGTTTCTAGAGAACCATCAGATGTTTCCAGGGTGCCCCAAG
GACCTGAAATGACCCTGTGCCTTATTTGAACTAACCAATCAGTTCGCTTCTCGCTTCTGTTCGCGCGCTT
CTGCTCCCCGAGCTCAATAAAAGAGCCCACAACCCCTCACTCGGGGCGCCAGTCCTCCGATTGACTGAGT
CGCCCGGGTACCCGTGTATCCAATAAACCCTCTTGCAGTTGCATCCGACTTGTGGTCTCGCTGTTCCTTG
GGAGGGTCTCCTCTGAGTGATTGACTACCCGTCAGCGGGGGTCTTTCACATGCAGCATGTATCAAAATTA
ATTTGGTTTTTTTTCTTAAGTATTTACATTAAATGGCCATAGTGCGGCCGCAAATCAATCTAAAGTATAT
ATGAGTAAACTTGGTCTGACAGTTACCAATGCTTAATCAGTGAGGCACCTATCTCAGCGATCTGTCTATT
TCGTTCATCCATAGTTGCCTGACTCCCCGTCGTGTAGATAACTACGATACGGGAGGGCTTACCATCTGGC
CCCAGTGCTGCAATGATACCGCGAGACCCACGCTCACCGGCTCCAGATTTATCAGCAATAAACCAGCCAG
CCGGAAGGGCCGAGCGCAGAAGTGGTCCTGCAACTTTATCCGCCTCCATCCAGTCTATTAATTGTTGCCG
GGAAGCTAGAGTAAGTAGTTCGCCAGTTAATAGTTTGCGCAACGTTGTTGCCATTGCTACAGGCATCGTG
GTGTCACGCTCGTCGTTTGGTATGGCTTCATTCAGCTCCGGTTCCCAACGATCAAGGCGAGTTACATGAT
CCCCCATGTTGTGCAAAAAAGCGGTTAGCTCCTTCGGTCCTCCGATCGTTGTCAGAAGTAAGTTGGCCGC
AGTGTTATCACTCATGGTTATGGCAGCACTGCATAATTCTCTTACTGTCATGCCATCCGTAAGATGCTTT
TCTGTGACTGGTGAGTACTCAACCAAGTCATTCTGAGAATAGTGTATGCGGCGACCGAGTTGCTCTTGCC
CGGCGTCAATACGGGATAATACCGCGCCACATAGCAGAACTTTAAAAGTGCTCATCATTGGAAAACGTTC
TTCGGGGCGAAAACTCTCAAGGATCTTACCGCTGTTGAGATCCAGTTCGATGTAACCCACTCGTGCACCC
AACTGATCTTCAGCATCTTTTACTTTCACCAGCGTTTCTGGGTGAGCAAAAACAGGAAGGCAAAATGCCG
CAAAAAAGGGAATAAGGGCGACACGGAAATGTTGAATACTCATACTCTTCCTTTTTCAATATTATTGAAG
CATTTATCAGGGTTATTGTCTCATGAGCGGATACATATTTGAATGTATTTAGAAAAATAAACAAATAGGG
GTTCCGCGCACATTTCCCCGAAAAGTGCCACCTGCAGC
Features (pLannotate 1.2.2; 12 found; start..end, strand, type, name):
      1..470     +  LTR            LTR: long terminal repeat from Moloney murine leukemia virus
    594..868     +  misc_feature   MESV Ψ (fragment): packaging signal of murine embryonic stem cell virus
    935..1351    +  CDS            gag (truncated): truncated Moloney murine leukemia virus (MMLV) gag gene lacking the start codon
   1452..2024    +  CDS            RAC1 (sequence partly withheld): RAC1_BOVIN - Experimental evidence at protein level: Swiss-Prot protein existence level 1. Plasma membrane-associated small GTPase which cycles between active GTP-bound and inactive GDP-bound states. In its active state, binds to a variety of effector proteins to regulate cellular responses such as secretory processes, phagocytosis of apoptotic cells, epithelial cell polarization, neurons adhesion, migration and differentiation, and growth-factor induced formation of membrane ruffles. Rac1 p21/rho GDI heterodimer is the active component of the cytosolic factor sigma 1, which is involved in sti
   2062..2391    +  promoter       SV40 promoter: SV40 enhancer and early promoter
   2465..3487    +  CDS            hph: KHYB_ECOLX - Experimental evidence at protein level: Swiss-Prot protein existence level 1. The aminoglycoside phosphotransferases achieve inactivation of their antibiotic substrates by phosphorylation. Only phosphorylates hygromycin and closely related compounds such as demethyl analogs and destomycin. From Escherichia coli.
   3518..3540    +  rep_origin     f1 ori (fragment): f1 bacteriophage origin of replication; arrow indicates direction of (+) strand synthesis
   3537..4106    +  rep_origin     ori: high-copy-number ColE1/pMB1/pBR322/pUC origin of replication
   4166..4287    +  LTR            3' LTR (ΔU3) (fragment): self-inactivating 3' long terminal repeat (LTR) from Moloney murine leukemia virus
   4288..4757    +  LTR            LTR: long terminal repeat from Moloney murine leukemia virus
   4872..5732    -  CDS            AmpR: β-lactamase; bla; confers resistance to ampicillin, carbenicillin, and related antibiotics
   5733..5837    -  promoter       AmpR promoter: bla
