[The description below was written by a language model from this plasmid's Addgene catalogue record and pLannotate feature annotations shown in this document.]
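Description:
pBABE-hygro-2xMyc-Rac1-WT is a Moloney murine leukemia virus-based retroviral expression vector built on the pBABE-hygro backbone, designed to express wild-type mouse RAC1 with two Myc epitope tags at its N-terminus in mammalian cells. In bacteria it is maintained as a high-copy plasmid through a ColE1/pUC-type origin and selected with ampicillin via the β-lactamase gene and its own promoter, which lie outside the proviral region.

The retroviral cassette is bounded by MMLV long terminal repeats. Downstream of the 5' LTR sit a packaging signal (Ψ) and a truncated gag segment lacking its start codon, which together promote efficient encapsidation of the vector RNA when the plasmid is introduced into a packaging cell line supplying the viral proteins in trans. No separate promoter is annotated ahead of the Rac1 coding sequence, consistent with the usual pBABE arrangement in which the 5' LTR drives the insert. The annotation tool matched the insert to the bovine RAC1 entry, reflecting the high conservation of this small GTPase, whereas the catalogue record specifies the mouse gene. The 2xMyc tag is not annotated separately but would lie just upstream of the annotated RAC1 region. Following the insert, an SV40 enhancer/early promoter drives the hygromycin phosphotransferase gene, allowing hygromycin selection of transduced or transfected cells. An additional short fragment annotated as a ΔU3 LTR adjoins the full 3' LTR. Unusually, the annotated bacterial origin falls between the hygromycin gene and the 3' LTR.

The construct suits stable expression of epitope-tagged wild-type RAC1, with the Myc tags permitting detection or immunoprecipitation. It was deposited in connection with work on the melanoma-associated RAC1 P29S mutant, where a wild-type version would plausibly serve as a comparator.
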