Addgene plasmid #128580: pBABE-hygro-2xMyc-Rac1-WT
Purpose: For mammalian cell expression of WT murine RAC1 carrying 2x Myc epitope tag sequences at the N-terminus.
Depositing lab: Julian Downward. Depositing organization: Francis Crick Institute. Publication: RAC1(P29S) Induces a Mesenchymal Phenotypic Switch via Serum Response Factor to Promote Melanoma Development and Therapy Resistance. Lionarons DA, Hancock DC, Rana S, East P, Moore C, Murillo MM, Carvalho J, Spencer-Dene B, Herbert E, Stamp G, Damry D, Calado DP, Rosewell I, Fritsch R, Neubig RR, Molina-Arcas M, Downward J. Cancer Cell. 2019 Jul 8;36(1):68-83.e9. doi: 10.1016/j.ccell.2019.05.015. Epub 2019 Jun 27. PubMed 31257073.
Backbone
  Vector backbone: pBABE-hygro
  Backbone manufacturer: Addgene plasmid 1765
  Vector type: Mammalian Expression, Retroviral
  Selectable markers: Hygromycin
Growth in bacteria
  Bacterial resistance: Ampicillin, 100 μg/mL
  Growth temperature: 37°C
  Growth strain: NEB Stable
  Copy number: High Copy
Gene/Insert
  Gene/Insert name: Rac1
  Species: M. musculus (mouse)
  Entrez Gene: Rac1 (a.k.a. D5Ertd559e)
  Tag / fusion protein: 2xMyc epitope (N terminal on insert)
Terms and licenses: Academic/Nonprofit Terms; Industry Terms: Not Available to Industry
How to cite: pBABE-hygro-2xMyc-Rac1-WT was a gift from Julian Downward (Addgene plasmid # 128580 ; http://n2t.net/addgene:128580 ; RRID:Addgene_128580)
